>Addgene plasmid #127015 | pJUMP18-B0032-MV_RN | addgene full sequence | sequence record 248366 | Addgene NGS Result
TTAATTAAGGAGTTTTGCAGGTGCACCTGCTTTTCGCTGAATTCGCGGCCGCTTCTAGAGGGTCTGCGAT
GTTTGGTCTCTTACTAGAGTCACACAGGAAAGTACTAAATGGTAGCCTGAGACCTTTCATCGCGACCTAC
TAGTAGCGGCCGCTGCAGGGAGTTGTCTTCGAAGACTTCGCTCTAGTCTTGGACTCCTGTTGATAGATCC
AGTAATGACCTCAGAACTCCATCTGGATTTGTTCAGAACGCTCGGTTGCCGCCGGGCGTTTTTTATTGGT
GAGAATCCAGGGGTCCCCAATAATTACGATTTAAATTAGTAGCCCGCCTAATGAGCGGGCTTTTTTTTAA
TTCCCCTATTTGTTTATTTTTCTAAATACATTCAAATATGTATCCGCTCATGAGACAATAACCCTGATAA
ATGCTTCAATAATATTGAAAAAGGAAGAGTATGAGCATTCAGCATTTTCGTGTGGCGCTGATTCCGTTTT
TTGCGGCGTTTTGCCTGCCGGTGTTTGCGCATCCGGAAACCCTGGTGAAAGTGAAAGATGCGGAAGATCA
ACTGGGTGCGCGCGTGGGCTATATTGAACTGGATCTGAACAGCGGCAAAATTCTGGAATCTTTTCGTCCG
GAAGAACGTTTTCCGATGATGAGCACCTTTAAAGTGCTGCTGTGCGGTGCGGTTCTGAGCCGTGTGGATG
CGGGCCAGGAACAACTGGGCCGTCGTATTCATTATAGCCAGAACGATCTGGTGGAATATAGCCCGGTGAC
CGAAAAACATCTGACCGATGGCATGACCGTGCGTGAACTGTGCAGCGCGGCGATTACCATGAGCGATAAC
ACCGCGGCGAACCTGCTGCTGACGACCATTGGCGGTCCGAAAGAACTGACCGCGTTTCTGCATAACATGG
GCGATCATGTGACCCGTCTGGATCGTTGGGAACCGGAACTGAACGAAGCGATTCCGAACGATGAACGTGA
TACCACCATGCCGGCAGCAATGGCGACCACCCTGCGTAAACTGCTGACGGGTGAGCTGCTGACCCTGGCA
AGCCGCCAGCAACTGATTGATTGGATGGAAGCGGATAAAGTGGCGGGTCCGCTGCTGCGTAGCGCGCTGC
CGGCTGGCTGGTTTATTGCGGATAAAAGCGGTGCGGGCGAACGTGGCAGCCGTGGCATTATTGCGGCGCT
GGGCCCGGATGGTAAACCGAGCCGTATTGTGGTGATTTATACCACCGGCAGCCAGGCGACGATGGATGAA
CGTAACCGTCAGATTGCGGAAATTGGCGCGAGCCTGATTAAACATTGGTAAACCGATACAATTAAAGGCT
CCTTTTGGAGCCTTTTTTTTTGGACGACCCTTGTCCTTTTCCGCTGCATAACCCTGCTTCGGGGTCATTA
TAGCGATTTTTTCGGTATATCCATCCTTTTTCGCACGATATACAGGATTTTGCCAAAGGGTTCGTGTAGA
CTTTCCTTGGTGTATCCAACGGCGTCAGCCGGGCAGGATAGGTGAAGTAGGCCCACCCGCGAGCGGGTGT
TCCTTCTTCACTGTCCCTTATTCGCACCTGGCGGTGCTCAACGGGAATCCTGCTCTGCGAGGCTGGCCGT
AGGCCGGCCCCGTAGAAAAGATCAAAGGATCTTCTTGAGATCCTTTTTTTCTGCGCGTAATCTGCTGCTT
GCAAACAAAAAAACCACCGCTACCAGCGGTGGTTTGTTTGCCGGATCAAGAGCTACCAACTCTTTTTCCG
AAGGTAACTGGCTTCAGCAGAGCGCAGATACCAAATACTGTTCTTCTAGTGTAGCCGTAGTTAGGCCACC
ACTTCAAGAACTCTGTAGCACCGCCTACATACCTCGCTCTGCTAATCCTGTTACCAGTGGCTGCTGCCAG
TGGCGATAAGTCGTGTCTTACCGGGTTGGACTCAAGACGATAGTTACCGGATAAGGCGCAGCGGTCGGGC
TGAACGGGGGGTTCGTGCACACAGCCCAGCTTGGAGCGAACGACCTACACCGAACTGAGATACCTACAGC
GTGAGCTATGAGAAAGCGCCACGCTTCCCGAAGGGAGAAAGGCGGACAGGTATCCGGTAAGCGGCAGGGT
CGGAACAGGAGAGCGCACGAGGGAGCTTCCAGGGGGAAACGCCTGGTATCTTTATAGTCCTGTCGGGTTT
CGCCACCTCTGACTTGAGCGTCGATTTTTGTGATGCTCGTCAGGGGGGCGGAGCCTATGGAAAAACGCCA
GCAACGCGGCCTTTTTACGGTTCCTGGCCTTTTGCTGGCCTTTTGCTCACATGTTCTTTCCTGCGTTATC
CCCTGATTCTGTGGATAACCGTATTACCGCCTTTGAGTGAGCTGATACCGCTCGCCGCAGCCGAACGACC
GAGCGCAGCGAGTCAGTGAGCGAGGAAGCGGAAGAGCGCCCAATACGCAAACCGCCTCTCCCCGCGCGTT
GGCCGATTCATTAATGCAGCTGGCACGACAGGTTTCCCGACTGGAAAGCGGGCAGTGAGCGCAACGCAAT
TAATGTGAGTTAGCTCACTCATTAGGCAGGCGCGCCCAGCTGTCTAGGGCGGCGGATTTGTCCTACTCAG
GAGAGCGTTCACCGACAAACAACAGATAAAACGAAAGGCCCAGTCTTTCGACTGAGCCTTTCGTTTTATT
TGATGCCT
Features (pLannotate 1.2.2; 11 found; start..end, strand, type, name):
     39..60      +  misc_feature   BioBrick prefix: BioBrick prefix for parts that do not start with "ATG"
    138..158     +  misc_feature   BioBrick suffix: universal suffix for all parts
    192..286     +  terminator     lambda t0 terminator: transcription terminator from phage lambda
    359..450     +  promoter       AmpR promoter: bla
    451..1308    +  CDS            bla: BLAT_ECOLX - Experimental evidence at protein level: Swiss-Prot protein existence level 1. TEM-type are the most prevalent beta-lactamases in enterobacteria; they hydrolyze the beta-lactam bond in susceptible beta-lactam antibiotics, thus conferring resistance to penicillins and cephalosporins. TEM-3 and TEM-4 are capable of hydrolyzing cefotaxime and ceftazidime. TEM-5 is capable of hydrolyzing ceftazidime. TEM-6 is capable of hydrolyzing ceftazidime and aztreonam. TEM-8/CAZ-2, TEM- 16/CAZ-7 and TEM-24/CAZ-6 are markedly active against ceftazidime. IRT- 4 shows resistance to beta-lactamase in
   1315..1354    +  terminator     fd terminator: central terminator from bacteriophage fd (Otsuka and Kunisawa, 1982)
   1501..1609    +  oriT           oriT: incP origin of transfer
   1645..2233    +  rep_origin     ori: high-copy-number ColE1/pMB1/pBR322/pUC origin of replication
   2416..2508    +  CDS            lacI (fragment): lac repressor; lacI; The lac repressor binds to the lac operator to inhibit transcription in E. coli. This inhibition can be relieved by adding lactose or isopropyl-β-D-thiogalactopyranoside (IPTG).
   2521..2542    +  protein_bind   CAP binding site: CAP binding activates transcription in the presence of cAMP. E. coli catabolite activator protein
   2576..2662    -  terminator     rrnB T1 terminator: Escherichia coli rrnB; transcription terminator T1 from the E. coli rrnB gene
