[The description below was written by a language model from this plasmid's Addgene catalogue record and pLannotate feature annotations shown in this document.]
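Description:
pJUMP18-B0032-MV_RN is a small (about 2.7 kb) bacterial part-storage plasmid from the Joint Universal Modular Plasmids (JUMP) platform, a synthetic-biology vector system whose backbones are derived from the SEVA architecture. It is built on the pJUMP18-Uac backbone and is maintained in E. coli at high copy through a ColE1/pUC-type origin of replication, with selection by ampicillin via a TEM beta-lactamase gene driven by its own bla promoter and followed by the phage fd terminator. An incP origin of transfer is also annotated, which would allow conjugative mobilisation when transfer functions are supplied in trans.

The payload is a synthetic basic part of the "RN" class, combining a ribosome binding site with a short N-terminal start. The RBS is based on a sequence from the CIDAR MoClo toolkit, and the coding start is Met-Val. The depositor notes that a GUA valine codion immediately after the AUG initiation codon gives strong translation initiation in E. coli. The record is inconsistent about the RBS identity: the plasmid and insert names say B0032, while the purpose field says B0033m. The part itself is not annotated in the feature table, but it presumably lies in the short interval between the BioBrick prefix and suffix. That cloning region is insulated by the lambda t0 terminator downstream and an rrnB T1 terminator upstream. A lacI fragment and a CAP binding site near the cloning region appear to be remnants of a lac-derived cassette. The plasmid carries no promoter or complete gene for expression. It serves as a donor of an RBS and start module for hierarchical modular assembly of bacterial transcription units.
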