Addgene plasmid #127015: pJUMP18-B0032-MV_RN
Purpose: Basic Part RN- RBS+N-terminus; B0033m Ribosome Binding Site + Met-Val N-terminus start.
Depositing lab: Chris French. Depositing organization: University of Edinburgh. Publication: Joint universal modular plasmids (JUMP): a flexible vector platform for synthetic biology. Valenzuela-Ortega M, French C. Synth Biol (Oxf). 2021 Feb 2;6(1):ysab003. doi: 10.1093/synbio/ysab003. eCollection 2021. PubMed 33623824.
Backbone
  Vector backbone: pJUMP18-Uac
  Backbone manufacturer: Backbone derived from SEVA.
  Vector type: Bacterial Expression, Synthetic Biology
Growth in bacteria
  Bacterial resistance: Ampicillin, 100 μg/mL
  Growth temperature: 37°C
  Growth strain: JM109
  Copy number: High Copy
Gene/Insert
  Gene/Insert name: Part B0032m-MV_RN
  Species: Synthetic
  Mutation: None
  Cloning method: Restriction Enzyme; 5′ cloning site Unknown (unknown if destroyed)
Terms and licenses: Academic/Nonprofit Terms; Industry Terms: Not Available to Industry
Depositor comments: RBS based on sequence from CIDAR MoClo toolkit (PMID: 26479688). Methionine-Valine translational start. Valine codon GUA following AUG inititiation codon has strong translation initiation in Escherichia coli (Looman et al; 1987. PMID: 3311730) Please visit https://www.biorxiv.org/content/10.1101/799585v1 for bioRxiv preprint.
How to cite: pJUMP18-B0032-MV_RN was a gift from Chris French (Addgene plasmid # 127015 ; http://n2t.net/addgene:127015 ; RRID:Addgene_127015)
